Addgene plasmid #247660: pBBR5pemIK-BLUE
Purpose: Broad host range plasmid for expression of aeBlue chromoprotein in bacteria
Depositing lab: Lindsey Burbank. Depositing organization: USDA ARS Parlier, Crop Diseases, Pests and Genetics Research Unit. Publication: Chromoprotein-modified plant pathogenic bacteria: tools for experimental tracking and visualization. Burbank L. Microbiol Spectr. 2026 Feb 24:e0261025. doi: 10.1128/spectrum.02610-25. PubMed 41733367.
Backbone
  Vector backbone: pBBR5pemIK
  Vector type: Bacterial Expression
Growth in bacteria
  Bacterial resistance: Gentamicin, 10 μg/mL
  Growth temperature: 37°C
  Growth strain: DH5alpha
  Copy number: Low Copy
Gene/Insert
  Gene/Insert name: aeBlue
  Species: Synthetic
  Cloning method: Restriction Enzyme; 5′ cloning site Unspecified (unknown if destroyed)
Resource information
  A portion of this plasmid was derived from a plasmid made by: Bionomica Labs LLC
Terms and licenses: Academic/Nonprofit Terms; Industry Terms: Not Available to Industry
How to cite: pBBR5pemIK-BLUE was a gift from Lindsey Burbank (Addgene plasmid # 247660 ; http://n2t.net/addgene:247660 ; RRID:Addgene_247660)
