[The description below was written by a language model from this plasmid's Addgene catalogue record and pLannotate feature annotations shown in this document.]
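Description:
pBBR5pemIK-BLUE is a low-copy, broad-host-range bacterial expression plasmid of about 6.4 kb, built on the pBBR5pemIK backbone and designed to make bacteria produce the blue chromoprotein aeBlue. Replication depends on the pBBR1 oriV together with its cognate pBBR1 Rep protein, a system originally from Bordetella bronchiseptica that functions in many Gram-negative species as well as in E. coli cloning strains. Selection is by gentamicin, conferred by the aacC1 acetyltransferase gene downstream of a class 1 integron Pc promoter. The backbone also carries the pemI/pemK type II toxin–antitoxin operon from E. coli, in which the labile PemI antitoxin neutralises the PemK endoribonuclease. Cells that lose the plasmid are killed post-segregationally, which should help retain the plasmid when antibiotic selection is absent.

The payload sits within the remnants of a pBluescript-type multiple cloning site and lacZα region, flanked by T7 and T3 promoters and by a lac promoter/operator with a CAP binding site. The synthetic aeBlue coding sequence lies on the reverse strand between attB1 and attB2 Gateway recombination sites. The automated annotation labels it AQ14, a related Actinia equina protein, which probably reflects sequence similarity rather than a different insert. Immediately upstream of it is a fragment of the constitutive J23119 promoter, which is presumably what drives expression. The short TcR, CmR, lacI and M13 ori fragments are non-functional remnants of the vector's construction history. According to the record and its associated publication, the plasmid is used to give plant pathogenic bacteria a visible colour for experimental tracking and visualisation.
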