Features (pLannotate 1.2.2; 25 found; start..end, strand, type, name):
    875..1646    +  rep_origin     pBBR1 oriV: replication origin of the broad-host-range plasmid pBBR1 from Bordetella bronchiseptica; requires the pBBR1 Rep protein for replication
   1647..2309    +  CDS            pBBR1 Rep: replication protein for the broad-host-range plasmid pBBR1 from Bordetella bronchiseptica
   2370..2439    +  CDS            TcR (fragment): tetracycline efflux protein; tet; confers resistance to tetracycline
   2769..2800    -  CDS            CmR (fragment): chloramphenicol acetyltransferase confers resistance to chloramphenicol
   2800..2877    +  rep_origin     M13 ori (fragment): M13 bacteriophage origin of replication; arrow indicates direction of (+) strand synthesis
   2881..3036    -  CDS            lacZα (fragment): LacZα fragment of β-galactosidase; lacZ fragment
   3044..3062    +  promoter       T7 promoter: promoter for bacteriophage T7 RNA polymerase
   3071..3115    +  misc_feature   MCS (fragment): pBluescript multiple cloning site
   3120..3144    +  protein_bind   attB1: mutant version of attB; recombination site for the Gateway® BP reaction BP Clonase™
   3246..3938    -  CDS            AQ14: AQ14 is a basic (constitutively fluorescent) red fluorescent protein published in 2005, derived from Actinia equina.
   3979..4003    -  promoter       J23119(SpeI) promoter (fragment): bacterial promoter (Registry of Standard Biological Parts BBa J23119) modified to end with an SpeI site
   4006..4028    +  CDS            lacZα (fragment): LacZα fragment of β-galactosidase; lacZ fragment
   4040..4064    -  protein_bind   attB2: mutant version of attB; recombination site for the Gateway® BP reaction BP Clonase™
   4069..4086    +  misc_feature   MCS (fragment): pBluescript multiple cloning site
   4156..4416    +  CDS            pemI: PEMI_ECOLX - Experimental evidence at protein level: Swiss-Prot protein existence level 1. Antitoxin component of a type II toxin-antitoxin (TA) system. Labile antitoxin that binds to its cognate PemK endoribonuclease toxin and neutralizes its activity. Responsible for the stable maintenance of the plasmid during cell division. Both PemI and PemK proteins bind to the promoter region of the pem operon to autoregulate their synthesis. From Escherichia coli.
   4401..4733    +  CDS            pemK (fragment): PEMK_ECOLX - Experimental evidence at protein level: Swiss-Prot protein existence level 1. Toxic component of a type II toxin-antitoxin (TA) system. Probably functions as an endoribonuclease. Responsible for the stable maintenance of the plasmid during cell division by postsegregational killing of plasmid-less daughter cells. Neutralized by coexpression with cognate antitoxin PemI. Both PemI and PemK proteins bind to the promoter region of the pem operon to autoregulate their synthesis. From Escherichia coli.
   4783..4836    +  misc_feature   MCS (fragment): pBluescript multiple cloning site
   4849..4867    -  promoter       T3 promoter: promoter for bacteriophage T3 RNA polymerase
   4912..4928    -  protein_bind   lac operator: The lac repressor binds to the lac operator to inhibit transcription in E. coli. This inhibition can be relieved by adding lactose or isopropyl-β-D-thiogalactopyranoside (IPTG). lac repressor encoded by lacI
   4936..4966    -  promoter       lac promoter: promoter for the E. coli lac operon
   4981..5002    -  protein_bind   CAP binding site: CAP binding activates transcription in the presence of cAMP. E. coli catabolite activator protein
   5015..5107    -  CDS            lacI (fragment): lac repressor; lacI; The lac repressor binds to the lac operator to inhibit transcription in E. coli. This inhibition can be relieved by adding lactose or isopropyl-β-D-thiogalactopyranoside (IPTG).
   5118..5234    -  CDS            CmR (fragment): chloramphenicol acetyltransferase; cat; confers resistance to chloramphenicol
   5272..5300    +  promoter       Pc promoter: intI1 (promoter lies within the coding sequence); class 1 integron promoter
   5489..6022    +  CDS            GmR: gentamycin acetyltransferase; aacC1; confers resistance to gentamycin
>Addgene plasmid #247660 | pBBR5pemIK-BLUE | addgene full sequence | sequence record 493003 | Addgene NGS Result
CAGCTTTTCGGCCAATCCCTGCGGTGCATAGGCGCGTGGCTCGACCGCTTGCGGGCTGATGGTGACGTGG
CCCACTGGTGGCCGCTCCAGGGCCTCGTAGAACGCCTGAATGCGCGTGTGACGTGCCTTGCTGCCCTCGA
TGCCCCGTTGCAGCCCTAGATCGGCCACAGCGGCCGCAAACGTGGTCTGGTCGCGGGTCATCTGCGCTTT
GTTGCCGATGAACTCCTTGGCCGACAGCCTGCCGTCCTGCGTCAGCGGCACCACGAACGCGGTCATGTGC
GGGCTGGTTTCGTCACGGTGGATGCTGGCCGTCACGATGCGATCCGCCCCGTACTTGTCCGCCAGCCACT
TGTGCGCCTTCTCGAAGAACGCCGCCTGCTGTTCTTGGCTGGCCGACTTCCACCATTCCGGGCTGGCCGT
CATGACGTACTCGACCGCCAACACAGCGTCCTTGCGCCGCTTCTCTGGCAGCAACTCGCGCAGTCGGCCC
ATCGCTTCATCGGTGCTGCTGGCCGCCCAGTGCTCGTTCTCTGGCGTCCTGCTGGCGTCAGCGTTGGGCG
TCTCGCGCTCGCGGTAGGCGTGCTTGAGACTGGCCGCCACGTTGCCCATTTTCGCCAGCTTCTTGCATCG
CATGATCGCGTATGCCGCCATGCCTGCCCCTCCCTTTTGGTGTCCAACCGGCTCGACGGGGGCAGCGCAA
GGCGGTGCCTCCGGCGGGCCACTCAATGCTTGAGTATACTCACTAGACTTTGCTTCGCAAAGTCGTGACC
GCCTACGGCGGCTGCGGCGCCCTACGGGCTTGCTCTCCGGGCTTCGCCCTGCGCGGTCGCTGCGCTCCCT
TGCCAGCCCGTGGATATGTGGACGATGGCCGCGAGCGGCCACCGGCTGGCTCGCTTCGCTCGGCCCGTGG
ACAACCCTGCTGGACAAGCTGATGGACAGGCTGCGCCTGCCCACGAGCTTGACCACAGGGATTGCCCACC
GGCTACCCAGCCTTCGACCACATACCCACCGGCTCCAACTGCGCGGCCTGCGGCCTTGCCCCATCAATTT
TTTTAATTTTCTCTGGGGAAAAGCCTCCGGCCTGCGGCCTGCGCGCTTCGCTTGCCGGTTGGACACCAAG
TGGAAGGCGGGTCAAGGCTCGCGCAGCGACCGCGCAGCGGCTTGGCCTTGACGCGCCTGGAACGACCCAA
GCCTATGCGAGTGGGGGCAGTCGAAGGGCGAAGCCCGCCCGCCTGCCCCCCGAGCCTCACGGCGGCGAGT
GCGGGGGTTCCAAGGGGGCAGCGCCACCTTGGGCAAGGCCGAAGGCCGCGCAGTCGATCAACAAGCCCCG
GAGGGGCCACTTTTTGCCGGAGGGGGAGCCGCGCCGAAGGCGTGGGGGAACCCCGCAGGGGTGCCCTTCT
TTGGGCACCAAAGAACTAGATATAGGGCGAAATGCGAAAGACTTAAAAATCAACAACTTAAAAAAGGGGG
GTACGCAACAGCTCATTGCGGCACCCCCCGCAATAGCTCATTGCGTAGGTTAAAGAAAATCTGTAATTGA
CTGCCACTTTTACGCAACGCATAATTGTTGTCGCGCTGCCGAAAAGTTGCAGCTGATTGCGCATGGTGCC
GCAACCGTGCGGCACCCCTACCGCATGGAGATAAGCATGGCCACGCAGTCCAGAGAAATCGGCATTCAAG
CCAAGAACAAGCCCGGTCACTGGGTGCAAACGGAACGCAAAGCGCATGAGGCGTGGGCCGGGCTTATTGC
GAGGAAACCCACGGCGGCAATGCTGCTGCATCACCTCGTGGCGCAGATGGGCCACCAGAACGCCGTGGTG
GTCAGCCAGAAGACACTTTCCAAGCTCATCGGACGTTCTTTGCGGACGGTCCAATACGCAGTCAAGGACT
TGGTGGCCGAGCGCTGGATCTCCGTCGTGAAGCTCAACGGCCCCGGCACCGTGTCGGCCTACGTGGTCAA
TGACCGCGTGGCGTGGGGCCAGCCCCGCGACCAGTTGCGCCTGTCGGTGTTCAGTGCCGCCGTGGTGGTT
GATCACGACGACCAGGACGAATCGCTGTTGGGGCATGGCGACCTGCGCCGCATCCCGACCCTGTATCCGG
GCGAGCAGCAACTACCGACCGGCCCCGGCGAGGAGCCGCCCAGCCAGCCCGGCATTCCGGGCATGGAACC
AGACCTGCCAGCCTTGACCGAAACGGAGGAATGGGAACGGCGCGGGCAGCAGCGCCTGCCGATGCCCGAT
GAGCCGTGTTTTCTGGACGATGGCGAGCCGTTGGAGCCGCCGACACGGGTCACGCTGCCGCGCCGGTAGC
ACTTGGGTTGCGCAGCAACCCGTAAGTGCGCTGTTCCAGACTATCGGCTGTAGCCGCCTCGCCGCCCTAT
ACCTTGTCTGCCTCCCCGCGTTGCGTCGCGGTGCATGGAGCCGGGCCACCTCGACCTGAATGGAAGCCGG
CGGCACCTCGCTAACGGATTCACCGTTTTTATCAGGCTCTGGGAGGCAGAATAAATGATCATATCGTCAA
TTATTACCTCCACGGGGAGAGCCTGAGCAAACTGGCCTCAGGCATTTGAGAAGCACACGGTCACACTGCT
TCCGGTAGTCAATAAACCGGTAAACCAGCAATAGACATAAGCGGCTATTTAACGACCCTGCCCTGAACCG
ACGACCGGGTCGAATTTGCTTTCGAATTTCTGCCATTCATCCGCTTATTATCACTTATTCAGGCGTAGCA
ACCAGGCGTTTAAGGGCACCAATAACTGCCTTAAAAAAATTACGCCCCGCCCTGCCACTCATCGCAGTAC
GGCCTATTGGTTAAAAAATGAGCTGATTTAACAAAAATTTAACGCGAATTTTAACAAAATATTAACGCTT
ACAATTTCCATTCGCCATTCAGGCTGCGCAACTGTTGGGAAGGGCGATCGGTGCGGGCCTCTTCGCTATT
ACGCCAGCTGGCGAAAGGGGGATGTGCTGCAAGGCGATTAAGTTGGGTAACGCCAGGGTTTTCCCAGTCA
CGACGTTGTAAAACGACGGCCAGTGAGCGCGCGTAATACGACTCACTATAGGGCGAATTGGAGCTCCACC
GCGGTGGCGGCCGCTCTAGAACTAGTGGATCCCCCATCAACAAGTTTGTACAAAAAAGCAGGCTCCGAAT
TCGCCCTTCGGGCAGGAAACAGCTATGACGGTACCAAAAAAAACCCCGCCCTGTCAGGGGCGGGGTTTTT
TTTTGAGCTCTTAATGGTGATGGTGATGGTGGCCAAGCTTAGAAGGTGCGGCCTCGCAGTACCTGGCCAC
GGCTGATTCATATTGTTCGTAGAACTTCCCTTGTTCGGCCTTTAGAATTTCTATACGATGGTCCCCGAAA
TGAAATTCTGGCATATTAACAGCGTTGGATGGCTTTCGGCTCCTGTAGGTAGTTCTTAAGTGTGAAGTTA
GGTGGTTCCCGTCGGTACATTTTAAGGCCATTAGACTCTGACCGCAAAGTACTCCGTCCCTGGGGTAGAG
CATCTCCACGCATGGTTCCCAGCCAGCTGTCTTTTTCTGCATAACTGGCCCATTGGCGGGGAAATTAGCG
CCGATCACATTTACTTTGAAGATAAAATTGTTGCCCTGTAGAGAGGTATCCTGATGTATGGTGAGATAAC
CACCGTCCTCAAAAATCTGAGTCCTTTCCCAAGTGAAGCCCTCTGGAAAGCTTTCTTTGAAATAATCGGG
AATACCACTTACGTGCTTGATGAAAGTTTTTGAGCCATACATACAACATGGAGCTAGAATGTCGTAAGCA
AATGGGAGAGGTCCACCCTCAGTGATTCTGATCTTCTCGACCTGAGTACCCTCAAATGGCTTACCCTCAC
CTTCGCCTACGCATTTGAAGTGGTGACCATTAACGGTTCCCTCCATAGTCATTTTGATGCACATATCCTT
CTTTACTAGGCTGGCCATGGGACTCTTTCTCCTCTTTAATCTCTAGTAGCTAGCACTGTACCTAGGACTG
AGCTAGCCGTCAAGAATTCACTGGCCGTCGTTTTACAAGGGCGAATTCGACCCAGCTTTCTTGTACAAAG
TGGTTGATGGGCTGCAGGAATTCGATTTTCGCTATAAGCGTATAAATGGAGGAATTATATTATACTTTAA
TATAACTTAACGAAAGAAGCCCATCATGCACACCACAAACCTTCGTAAAGTCGGTGGATCGATCATGCTG
GCCGTTCCCCCCGCTTTCCTTGATCAGCTTCATCTTGAGGTCGGCGCAACGGTCGGCTTAGCCGTCACAG
ACGGTCGTCTGGTCATTGAGCCAGTCCTACATCCTCAGTACACGCTGGATCAACTGCTGGCCGAAGCGGA
AGCCTCCGGGGCTTACCCGTTGCCGCCCGAGGAACGTGAATGGGTCGATGCTCCAGCAGTAGGACGCGAA
CTGATATGAAACGCGGCGATGTTTACATGGTCGATCTGGAGCCAACCGCCGGACACGAACAACGCGGTCA
CCGTCCGGTGGTTGTTATCTCCAGTGAGCGATTCAATCGGCTTACCTCTTGTCCGGTGATCCTTCCAATC
ACAAACGGCGGCGAGTTCGCCTCCCGCCTCGGGTTCGCTGTGGAATTACTAGGTACGATTACAACGGGCG
TCGTTCGATGTGATCAACCACGTGCGCTCGACTTACTCGCTCGCAATGCCCGCAAAGTGGAAAGCCTACC
ACCAAACATCTTGGCCGATGTCTTGGCAAAAGCTGTCACCATCTTCCAGTAATTTTTGGGGCAAGTTCAG
GCCACTGCAACCAATCACTAGTGAATTCGATATCAAGCTTATCGATACCGTCGACCTCGAGGGGGGGCCC
GGTACCCAGCTTTTGTTCCCTTTAGTGAGGGTTAATTGCGCGCTTGGCGTAATCATGGTCATAGCTGTTT
CCTGTGTGAAATTGTTATCCGCTCACAATTCCACACAACATACGAGCCGGAAGCATAAAGTGTAAAGCCT
GGGGTGCCTAATGAGTGAGCTAACTCACATTAATTGCGTTGCGCTCACTGCCCGCTTTCCAGTCGGGAAA
CCTGTCGTGCCAGCTGCATTAATGAATCGGCCAACGCGCGGGGAGAGGCGGTTTGCGTATTGGGCGCATG
CATAAAAACTGTTGTAATTCATTAAGCATTCTGCCGACATGGAAGCCATCACAAACGGCATGATGAACCT
GAATCGCCAGCGGCATCAGCACCTTGTCGCCTTGCGTATAATATTTGCCCATGGACGCACACCGTGGAAA
CGGATGAAGGCACGAACCCAGTTGACATAAGCCTGTTCGGTTCGTAAACTGTAATGCAAGTAGCGTATGC
GCTCACGCAACTGGTCCAGAACCTTGACCGAACGCAGCGGTGGTAACGGCGCAGTGGCGGTTTTCATGGC
TTGTTATGACTGTTTTTTTGTACAGTCTATGCCTCGGGCATCCAAGCAGCAAGCGCGTTACGCCGTGGGT
CGATGTTTGATGTTATGGAGCAGCAACGATGTTACGCAGCAGCAACGATGTTACGCAGCAGGGCAGTCGC
CCTAAAACAAAGTTAGGTGGCTCAAGTATGGGCATCATTCGCACATGTAGGCTCGGCCCTGACCAAGTCA
AATCCATGCGGGCTGCTCTTGATCTTTTCGGTCGTGAGTTCGGAGACGTAGCCACCTACTCCCAACATCA
GCCGGACTCCGATTACCTCGGGAACTTGCTCCGTAGTAAGACATTCATCGCGCTTGCTGCCTTCGACCAA
GAAGCGGTTGTTGGCGCTCTCGCGGCTTACGTTCTGCCCAAGTTTGAGCAGCCGCGTAGTGAGATCTATA
TCTATGATCTCGCAGTCTCCGGAGAGCACCGGAGGCAGGGCATTGCCACCGCGCTCATCAATCTCCTCAA
GCATGAGGCCAACGCGCTTGGTGCTTATGTGATCTACGTGCAAGCAGATTACGGTGACGATCCCGCAGTG
GCTCTCTATACAAAGTTGGGCATACGGGAAGAAGTGATGCACTTTGATATCGACCCAAGTACCGCCACCT
AACAATTCGTTCAAGCCGAGATCGGCTTCCCGGCCGCGGAGTTGTTCGGTAAATTGTCACAACGCCGCAG
GTGGCACTTTTCGGGGAAATGTGCGCGCCCGCGTTCCTGCTGGCGCTGGGCCTGTTTCTGGCGCTGGACT
TCCCGCTGTTCCGTCAGCAGCTTTTCGCCCACGGCCTTGATGATCGCGGCGGCCTTGGCCTGCATATCCC
GATTCAACGGCCCCAGGGCGTCCAGAACGGGCTTCAGGCGCTCCCGAAGGTCTCGGGCCGTCTCTTGGGC
TTGATCGGCCTTCTTGCGCATCTCACGCGCTCCTGCGGCGGCCTGTAGGGCAGGCTCATACCCCTGCCGA
ACCGCTTTTGTCAGCCGGTCGGCCACGGCTTCCGGCGTCTCAACGCGCTTTGAGATTCC
